Addgene plasmid #225237: pBAD-iPASnFR-H
Purpose: Bacterial expression of iPASnFR-H
Depositing lab: Loren Looger. Depositing organization: University of California, San Diego (UCSD). Publication: Genetically encoded fluorescent sensors for visualizing polyamine levels, uptake, and distribution. Tamura R, Chen J, De Jaeger M, Morris JF, Scott DA, Vangheluwe P, Looger LL. bioRxiv 2024.08.21.609037 10.1101/2024.08.21.609037.
Backbone
  Vector backbone: pBAD/His-B
  Vector type: Bacterial Expression
Growth in bacteria
  Bacterial resistance: Ampicillin, 100 μg/mL
  Growth temperature: 37°C
  Growth strain: DH5alpha
  Copy number: Low Copy
Gene/Insert
  Gene/Insert name: iPASnFR-H
  Species: Synthetic
  Tag / fusion protein: 6xHis (N terminal on insert)
  Cloning method: Gibson Cloning
Terms and licenses: Academic/Nonprofit Terms; Industry Terms: Not Available to Industry
Depositor comments: Please visit https://doi.org/10.1101/2024.08.21.609037 for bioRxiv preprint.
How to cite: pBAD-iPASnFR-H was a gift from Loren Looger (Addgene plasmid # 225237 ; http://n2t.net/addgene:225237 ; RRID:Addgene_225237)
