[The description below was written by a language model from this plasmid's Addgene catalogue record and pLannotate feature annotations shown in this document.]
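Description:
pBAD-iPASnFR-H is a 5,712 bp bacterial expression plasmid built on the pBAD/His-B backbone for arabinose-inducible production of iPASnFR-H, a synthetic, genetically encoded fluorescent sensor from a series developed to visualize polyamine levels, uptake and distribution. The plasmid replicates in E. coli from a ColE1/pBR322-type origin, next to the pBR322 bom (basis of mobility) region and a small remnant of the rop gene. The depositor lists it as low copy, although the automated annotation uses a generic "high-copy" label for this origin family. Selection is by ampicillin, through a β-lactamase gene driven by its own bla promoter.

Expression is controlled by the araBAD promoter together with the divergently transcribed araC gene. AraC is the regulatory protein of the L-arabinose operon and makes transcription dependent on added L-arabinose, so induction can be titrated and kept tightly controlled. Just downstream of the promoter, an N-terminal 6xHis tag is fused to the sensor coding sequence, which was inserted by Gibson assembly; the tag allows purification by metal-affinity chromatography. Within the insert, the feature table recognizes only a GFP-derived segment annotated as cEGFP. Unannotated coding sequence flanks this segment on both sides and presumably encodes the ligand-binding portion of the sensor, but the record does not state its identity or the sensor architecture. Transcription ends at the rrnB T1 and T2 terminators, which are preceded by a 5S rRNA fragment carried over from the rrnB region of the backbone.

The stated purpose is bacterial expression of iPASnFR-H. The His tag and the inducible promoter are consistent with producing recombinant sensor protein for purification and in vitro characterization.
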