Features (pLannotate 1.2.2; 12 found; start..end, strand, type, name):
      1..285     +  promoter       araBAD promoter: araBAD; promoter of the L-arabinose operon of E. coli; the araC regulatory gene is transcribed in the opposite direction (Guzman et al., 1995)
    328..345     +  CDS            6xHis: 6xHis affinity tag
   1219..1935    +  CDS            cEGFP: cEGFP is a basic (constitutively fluorescent) green fluorescent protein published in 2008, derived from Aequorea victoria.
   2164..2279    +  ncRNA          5S rRNA: Accession: RF00001 - 5S ribosomal RNA
   2283..2369    +  terminator     rrnB T1 terminator: Escherichia coli rrnB; transcription terminator T1 from the E. coli rrnB gene
   2461..2488    +  terminator     rrnB T2 terminator: transcription terminator T2 from the E. coli rrnB gene
   2507..2598    +  promoter       AmpR promoter: bla
   2599..3459    +  CDS            AmpR: β-lactamase; bla; confers resistance to ampicillin, carbenicillin, and related antibiotics
   3630..4218    +  rep_origin     ori: high-copy-number ColE1/pMB1/pBR322/pUC origin of replication
   4404..4544    -  misc_feature   bom: basis of mobility region from pBR322
   4646..4686    -  CDS            rop (fragment): Rop protein, which maintains plasmids at low copy number; rop
   4808..5686    -  CDS            araC: L-arabinose regulatory protein; araC
>Addgene plasmid #225237 | pBAD-iPASnFR-H | addgene full sequence | sequence record 445247 | Addgene NGS Result
AAGAAACCAATTGTCCATATTGCATCAGACATTGCCGTCACTGCGTCTTTTACTGGCTCTTCTCGCTAAC
CAAACCGGTAACCCCGCTTATTAAAAGCATTCTGTAACAAAGCGGGACCAAAGCCATGACAAAAACGCGT
AACAAAAGTGTCTATAATCACGGCAGAAAAGTCCACATTGATTATTTGCACGGCGTCACACTTTGCTATG
CCATAGCATTTTTATCCATAAGATTAGCGGATCCTACCTGACGCTTTTTATCGCAACTCTCTACTGTTTC
TCCATACCCGTTTTTTGGGCTAACAGGAGGAATTAACCATGGGGAGCCACCATCACCATCACCATGGCAG
ATCTAACACGTTGACGGTTTACAATTGGGGTGATTACATCGACCCTGCATTAATCCGTAAGTTCGAGAAG
CAAACGGGTATAAAGGTTATATATCAGACGTTTGACTCCAATGAAGCAATGATGGCAAAGATTGCTCAAG
GTGGAGCAACGTTCGACGTAGCAGTTCCATCTGAGTACGCGATCTCTAAGATGAAGGAAGATGGATTGCT
GATCCCCTTAGACCATTCAAAATTACCTAACCTCAAATACATTAATCCGCGCTTCTTAAATTTAAGCTTC
GACCCCGGAAACAGATACTCTGTCCCCTACTTCTGGGGTACCGTGGGGATAGTTTACAATCCCGGCATGT
TGGGTGGTAAGAAGATCACTTCTTGGAACGACTTGTGGGATCCAGACCTGCGCAATCAGATCCTGCTTGT
TGACGGAGCTCGTGAGGTAATCGGAATGGGACTTAACTCACTCCACTATTCACTCAACGACACCAATAAA
GAGCATCTCAAGAAGGCCAAAGAGAAGTTGGACAGACTCGTGCCAAATGTGAAAGCCATAGTCGGGGATG
AAATCAAGATGTTGCTGGCGAATGAGGAAGCAGCGATAGGAGTTGTGTGGAGTGGGGACGCTGCGGAGAT
CATCGCCGAAAATGACAAGTTGGATTACGTGGTGCCCAAAGAGGGATCGAACTTGTGGTTCGACAATATG
GTGATTCCAAAGACCGCGAAGAATATTGAAGGAGCACATAAATTCATTAACTTCATGCTGGACCCAAAGA
ATGCGGCGCAGAACGCCGAGTACGTTGGCTATTCAACCCCAAATAAGAAGGCTTTGGATTACATGCCTAA
GGAAATCACAGAGTCTAAGAGGCACACGGTCTATATCACCGCCGACAAGCAGAAGAACGGCATCAAGGCG
AACTTCAAGATCCACCTTAACGTGGAGGACGGCAGCGTGCAGCTCGCCGACCACTACCAGCAGAACACCC
CCATCGGCGACGGCCCCGTGCTGCTGCCCGACAACCACTACCTGAGCTATCAGTCCGTGCTGAGCAAAGA
CCCCAACGAGAAGCGCGATCACATGGTCCTGCTGGAGTTCGTGACCGCCACCGGGAACTCTCTCGGCATG
GACGAGCTGTACAAGGGCGGTACCGGAGGGAGCATGAGCAAGGGCGAGGAGCTGTTCACCGGGGTGGTGC
CCATCCTGGTCGAGCTGGACGGCGACGTAAACGGCCACAAGTTCAGCGTGCGCGGCGAGGGCGAGGGCGA
TGCCACCAACGGCAAGCTAACCCTGAAGTTCATCTGCACCACCGGCAAGCTGCCCGTGCCCTGGCCCACC
CTCGTGACCACCCTGAGCTACGGCGTGCAGTGCTTCGCCCGCTACCCCGACCACATGAAGCAGCACGACT
TCTTCAAGTCCGCCATGCCCGAAGGCTACGTCCAGGAGCGCACCATCAGCTTCAAGGACGACGGAACCTA
CAAGACCCGCGCCGAGGTGAAGTTAGAGGGCGACACCCTGGTGAACCGCATCGAGCTAAAGGGCATCGAC
TTCAAGGAGGACGGCAACATCCTGGGGCACAAGCTGGAGTACAACTTTAACTATCATGACAAGCGGTTCT
ATCCCGATTTCGACTCAATCGGCAATTTAGAAGTTTACAAGAATCTTGGAAAGCGTATGTTGGCTTACTA
CAATGAACTGTTCCTGCAATTTAAGATGCACCGCTAAGAATTCGAAGCTTGGCTGTTTTGGTGGATGAGA
GAAGATTTTCAGCCTGATACAGATTAAATCAGAACGCAGAAGCGGTCTGATAAAACAGAATTTGCCTGGC
GGCAGTAGCGCGGTGGTCCCACCTGACCCCATGCCGAACTCAGAAGTGAAACGCCGTAGCGCCGATGGTA
GTGTGGGGTCTCCCCATGCGAGAGTAGGGAACTGCCAGGCATCAAATAAAACGAAAGGCTCAGTCGAAAG
ACTGGGCCTTTCGTTTTATCTGTTGTTTGTCGGTGAACGCTCTCCTGAGTAGGACAAATCCGCCGGGAGC
GGATTTGAACGTTGCGAAGCAACGGCCCGGAGGGTGGCGGGCAGGACGCCCGCCATAAACTGCCAGGCAT
CAAATTAAGCAGAAGGCCATCCTGACGGATGGCCTTTTTGCGTTTCTACAAACTCTTTTGTTTATTTTTC
TAAATACATTCAAATATGTATCCGCTCATGAGACAATAACCCTGATAAATGCTTCAATAATATTGAAAAA
GGAAGAGTATGAGTATTCAACATTTCCGTGTCGCCCTTATTCCCTTTTTTGCGGCATTTTGCCTTCCTGT
TTTTGCTCACCCAGAAACGCTGGTGAAAGTAAAAGATGCTGAAGATCAGTTGGGTGCACGAGTGGGTTAC
ATCGAACTGGATCTCAACAGCGGTAAGATCCTTGAGAGTTTTCGCCCCGAAGAACGTTTTCCAATGATGA
GCACTTTTAAAGTTCTGCTATGTGGCGCGGTATTATCCCGTGTTGACGCCGGGCAAGAGCAACTCGGTCG
CCGCATACACTATTCTCAGAATGACTTGGTTGAGTACTCACCAGTCACAGAAAAGCATCTTACGGATGGC
ATGACAGTAAGAGAATTATGCAGTGCTGCCATAACCATGAGTGATAACACTGCGGCCAACTTACTTCTGA
CAACGATCGGAGGACCGAAGGAGCTAACCGCTTTTTTGCACAACATGGGGGATCATGTAACTCGCCTTGA
TCGTTGGGAACCGGAGCTGAATGAAGCCATACCAAACGACGAGCGTGACACCACGATGCCTGTAGCAATG
GCAACAACGTTGCGCAAACTATTAACTGGCGAACTACTTACTCTAGCTTCCCGGCAACAATTAATAGACT
GGATGGAGGCGGATAAAGTTGCAGGACCACTTCTGCGCTCGGCCCTTCCGGCTGGCTGGTTTATTGCTGA
TAAATCTGGAGCCGGTGAGCGTGGGTCTCGCGGTATCATTGCAGCACTGGGGCCAGATGGTAAGCCCTCC
CGTATCGTAGTTATCTACACGACGGGGAGTCAGGCAACTATGGATGAACGAAATAGACAGATCGCTGAGA
TAGGTGCCTCACTGATTAAGCATTGGTAACTGTCAGACCAAGTTTACTCATATATACTTTAGATTGATTT
AAAACTTCATTTTTAATTTAAAAGGATCTAGGTGAAGATCCTTTTTGATAATCTCATGACCAAAATCCCT
TAACGTGAGTTTTCGTTCCACTGAGCGTCAGACCCCGTAGAAAAGATCAAAGGATCTTCTTGAGATCCTT
TTTTTCTGCGCGTAATCTGCTGCTTGCAAACAAAAAAACCACCGCTACCAGCGGTGGTTTGTTTGCCGGA
TCAAGAGCTACCAACTCTTTTTCCGAAGGTAACTGGCTTCAGCAGAGCGCAGATACCAAATACTGTCCTT
CTAGTGTAGCCGTAGTTAGGCCACCACTTCAAGAACTCTGTAGCACCGCCTACATACCTCGCTCTGCTAA
TCCTGTTACCAGTGGCTGCTGCCAGTGGCGATAAGTCGTGTCTTACCGGGTTGGACTCAAGACGATAGTT
ACCGGATAAGGCGCAGCGGTCGGGCTGAACGGGGGGTTCGTGCACACAGCCCAGCTTGGAGCGAACGACC
TACACCGAACTGAGATACCTACAGCGTGAGCTATGAGAAAGCGCCACGCTTCCCGAAGGGAGAAAGGCGG
ACAGGTATCCGGTAAGCGGCAGGGTCGGAACAGGAGAGCGCACGAGGGAGCTTCCAGGGGGAAACGCCTG
GTATCTTTATAGTCCTGTCGGGTTTCGCCACCTCTGACTTGAGCGTCGATTTTTGTGATGCTCGTCAGGG
GGGCGGAGCCTATGGAAAAACGCCAGCAACGCGGCCTTTTTACGGTTCCTGGCCTTTTGCTGGCCTTTTG
CTCACATGTTCTTTCCTGCGTTATCCCCTGATTCTGTGGATAACCGTATTACCGCCTTTGAGTGAGCTGA
TACCGCTCGCCGCAGCCGAACGACCGAGCGCAGCGAGTCAGTGAGCGAGGAAGCGGAAGAGCGCCTGATG
CGGTATTTTCTCCTTACGCATCTGTGCGGTATTTCACACCGCATATGGTGCACTCTCAGTACAATCTGCT
CTGATGCCGCATAGTTAAGCCAGTATACACTCCGCTATCGCTACGTGACTGGGTCATGGCTGCGCCCCGA
CACCCGCCAACACCCGCTGACGCGCCCTGACGGGCTTGTCTGCTCCCGGCATCCGCTTACAGACAAGCTG
TGACCGTCTCCGGGAGCTGCATGTGTCAGAGGTTTTCACCGTCATCACCGAAACGCGCGAGGCAGCAGAT
CAATTCGCGCGCGAAGGCGAAGCGGCATGCATAATGTGCCTGTCAAATGGACGAAGCAGGGATTCTGCAA
ACCCTATGCTACTCCGTCAAGCCGTCAATTGTCTGATTCGTTACCAATTATGACAACTTGACGGCTACAT
CATTCACTTTTTCTTCACAACCGGCACGGAACTCGCTCGGGCTGGCCCCGGTGCATTTTTTAAATACCCG
CGAGAAATAGAGTTGATCGTCAAAACCAACATTGCGACCGACGGTGGCGATAGGCATCCGGGTGGTGCTC
AAAAGCAGCTTCGCCTGGCTGATACGTTGGTCCTCGCGCCAGCTTAAGACGCTAATCCCTAACTGCTGGC
GGAAAAGATGTGACAGACGCGACGGCGACAAGCAAACATGCTGTGCGACGCTGGCGATATCAAAATTGCT
GTCTGCCAGGTGATCGCTGATGTACTGACAAGCCTCGCGTACCCGATTATCCATCGGTGGATGGAGCGAC
TCGTTAATCGCTTCCATGCGCCGCAGTAACAATTGCTCAAGCAGATTTATCGCCAGCAGCTCCGAATAGC
GCCCTTCCCCTTGCCCGGCGTTAATGATTTGCCCAAACAGGTCGCTGAAATGCGGCTGGTGCGCTTCATC
CGGGCGAAAGAACCCCGTATTGGCAAATATTGACGGCCAGTTAAGCCATTCATGCCAGTAGGCGCGCGGA
CGAAAGTAAACCCACTGGTGATACCATTCGCGAGCCTCCGGATGACGACCGTAGTGATGAATCTCTCCTG
GCGGGAACAGCAAAATATCACCCGGTCGGCAAACAAATTCTCGTCCCTGATTTTTCACCACCCCCTGACC
GCGAATGGTGAGATTGAGAATATAACCTTTCATTCCCAGCGGTCGGTCGATAAAAAAATCGAGATAACCG
TTGGCCTCAATCGGCGTTAAACCCGCCACCAGATGGGCATTAAACGAGTATCCCGGCAGCAGGGGATCAT
TTTGCGCTTCAGCCATACTTTTCATACTCCCGCCATTCAGAG
